Addgene plasmid #167626: pKP1647
Purpose: Express TonB C18G, A209C.
Depositing lab: Kathleen Postle. Depositing organization: Pennsylvania State University. Publication: Identification of New In Vivo TonB-FepA Rendezvous Sites. Postle K, Kho K, Gresock M, Ghosh J, Larsen R. bioRxiv 2021.12.08.471779 10.1101/2021.12.08.471779.
Backbone
  Vector backbone: pPro33
  Vector type: Bacterial Expression
Growth in bacteria
  Bacterial resistance: Chloramphenicol, 25 μg/mL
  Growth temperature: 37°C
  Growth strain: DH5alpha
  Copy number: High Copy
Gene/Insert
  Gene/Insert name: tonB C18G, A209C
  Species: Escherichia coli
  Mutation: tonB with C18G, A209C mutations.
  Cloning method: Restriction Enzyme; 5′ cloning site Unknown (unknown if destroyed)
Terms and licenses: Academic/Nonprofit Terms; Industry Terms: Not Available to Industry
Depositor comments: Parent plasmid is pKP1362 in this collection. Please note that some Genbank listings and Snapgene's ORF recognition software may add additional amino acids to the TonB ORF. Postle and Skare, 1988, PMID: 2839513 demonstrated that the first two Met residues of the open reading frame are not translated and that TonB starts with the third ATG codon. The mutations listed above are numbered based on the functional starting codon.
How to cite: pKP1647 was a gift from Kathleen Postle (Addgene plasmid # 167626 ; http://n2t.net/addgene:167626 ; RRID:Addgene_167626)
