[The description below was written by a language model from this plasmid's Addgene catalogue record and pLannotate feature annotations shown in this document.]
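Description:
pKP1647 is a bacterial expression plasmid built on the pPro33 backbone that carries the Escherichia coli tonB gene with two substitutions, C18G and A209C. It is selected with chloramphenicol through a complete cat gene and its own promoter. The only intact replication origin annotated is p15A, generally regarded as medium-copy and compatible with ColE1-type plasmids, although the catalogue entry lists the plasmid as high copy. The ColE1/pUC, RSF, bom, IS1, β-lactamase and tetracycline-resistance annotations are all fragments, apparently remnants of the backbone's construction history rather than functional parts. An M13 phage origin is also present.

The tonB coding sequence sits just downstream of a partial pUC-type multiple cloning site and is followed by a 5S rRNA segment and the rrnB T1 and T2 transcription terminators. The feature table does not annotate a promoter for the insert, but the divergently oriented prpR gene, which encodes the transcriptional regulator of the propionate catabolism operon, lies just upstream across the plasmid junction. This is consistent with a propionate-responsive expression system, though the record does not state it outright.

TonB interacts with outer membrane receptors to drive energy-dependent uptake of cobalamin and iron-siderophore complexes. The depositor notes that residue numbering starts from the third ATG of the open reading frame, the functional start codon, so automated ORF calls may add extra N-terminal residues. The mutant combines loss of the residue 18 cysteine with a new cysteine at position 209. Given the associated work on in vivo TonB–FepA contact sites, it probably serves as a single-cysteine variant for mapping such interactions. The plasmid derives from pKP1362 in the same collection.
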