Features (pLannotate 1.2.2; 19 found; start..end, strand, type, name):
      6..57      +  misc_feature   MCS (fragment): pUC18/19 multiple cloning site
     93..809     +  CDS            tonB: TONB_ECOLI - Also known as exbA. Experimental evidence at protein level: Swiss-Prot protein existence level 1. Interacts with outer membrane receptor proteins that carry out high-affinity binding and energy dependent uptake into the periplasmic space of specific substrates such as cobalamin, and various iron compounds (such as iron dicitrate, enterochelin, aerobactin, etc.). In the absence of TonB these receptors bind their substrates but do not carry out active transport. TonB also interacts with some colicins and is involved in the energy-dependent, irreversible steps of bacteriophages phi 8
    914..1029    +  ncRNA          5S rRNA: Accession: RF00001 - 5S ribosomal RNA
   1033..1119    +  terminator     rrnB T1 terminator: Escherichia coli rrnB; transcription terminator T1 from the E. coli rrnB gene
   1211..1238    +  terminator     rrnB T2 terminator: transcription terminator T2 from the E. coli rrnB gene
   1257..1348    +  promoter       AmpR promoter: bla
   1349..1468    +  CDS            AmpR (fragment): β-lactamase; bla; confers resistance to ampicillin, carbenicillin, and related antibiotics
   1469..1763    +  CDS            bla(M) (fragment): β-lactamase lacking the signal sequence; bla(M); allows cytosolic expression of β-lactamase
   1806..2186    +  rep_origin     M13 ori (sequence partly withheld): M13 bacteriophage origin of replication; arrow indicates direction of (+) strand synthesis
   2372..2605    +  rep_origin     ori (fragment): high-copy-number ColE1/pMB1/pBR322/pUC origin of replication
   2817..3476    -  CDS            CmR: chloramphenicol acetyltransferase; cat; confers resistance to chloramphenicol
   3477..3579    -  promoter       cat promoter: promoter of the E. coli cat gene encoding chloramphenicol acetyltransferase
   3700..3843    +  mobile_element IS1 (fragment): prokaryotic transposable element IS1
   3845..3866    +  misc_feature   bom (fragment): basis of mobility region from pBR322
   3965..4020    -  rep_origin     RSF ori (fragment): Plasmids containing the RSF 1030 origin of replication can be propagated in E. coli cells that contain additional plasmids with compatible origins.
   4108..4653    -  rep_origin     p15A ori: Plasmids containing the medium-copy-number p15A origin of replication can be propagated in E. coli cells that contain a second plasmid with the ColE1 origin.
   4690..4810    -  CDS            TcR (fragment): tetracycline efflux protein; tet; confers resistance to tetracycline
   4820..4839    +  promoter       tet promoter (fragment): E. coli promoter for tetracycline efflux protein gene
   4842..6425    -  CDS            prpR: PRPR_ECOLI - Also known as yahP. Experimental evidence at protein level: Swiss-Prot protein existence level 1. Involved in the transcriptional regulation of the propionate catabolism operon. From Escherichia coli (strain K12).
>Addgene plasmid #167626 | pKP1647 | addgene full sequence | sequence record 339945 | Addgene NGS Result
CTAGCGAATTCGAGCTCGGTACCCGGGGATCCTCTAGAGTCGACCTGCAGGCATGCAGACCTGGTTTTTC
TACTGAAATGATTATGACTTCAATGACCCTTGATTTACCTCGCCGCTTCCCCTGGCCGACGTTACTTTCG
GTCGGAATTCATGGTGCTGTTGTGGCGGGTCTGCTCTATACCTCGGTACATCAGGTTATTGAACTACCTG
CGCCTGCGCAGCCGATTTCTGTCACGATGGTTACGCCTGCTGATCTCGAACCGCCACAAGCCGTTCAGCC
GCCACCGGAGCCGGTGGTAGAGCCAGAACCGGAACCTGAGCCGATCCCCGAACCGCCAAAAGAAGCACCG
GTGGTCATTGAAAAGCCGAAGCCGAAACCTAAGCCAAAACCGAAGCCGGTGAAAAAGGTACAGGAGCAGC
CAAAACGCGATGTCAAACCCGTAGAGTCGCGTCCGGCATCACCGTTTGAAAATACGGCACCGGCACGCCT
GACATCAAGTACAGCAACGGCTGCAACCAGCAAGCCGGTTACCAGTGTGGCTTCAGGACCACGCGCATTA
AGCCGTAATCAGCCGCAGTATCCGGCTCGAGCACAGGCATTGCGCATTGAAGGGCAGGTTAAAGTTAAAT
TTGACGTTACGCCGGATGGTCGCGTGGATAACGTACAAATCCTCTCAGCCAAGCCTGCGAACATGTTTGA
GCGTGAGGTGAAAAATTGTATGCGCAGATGGCGTTATGAGCCGGGTAAGCCAGGCAGTGGGATTGTGGTG
AATATCCTGTTTAAAATTAACGGCACCACCGAAATTCAGTAAGCAGAAGCATGCAAGCTTGGCTGTTTTG
GCGGATGAGAGAAGATTTTCAGCCTGATACAGATTAAATCAGAACGCAGAAGCGGTCTGATAAAACAGAA
TTTGCCTGGCGGCAGTAGCGCGGTGGTCCCACCTGACCCCATGCCGAACTCAGAAGTGAAACGCCGTAGC
GCCGATGGTAGTGTGGGGTCTCCCCATGCGAGAGTAGGGAACTGCCAGGCATCAAATAAAACGAAAGGCT
CAGTCGAAAGACTGGGCCTTTCGTTTTATCTGTTGTTTGTCGGTGAACGCTCTCCTGAGTAGGACAAATC
CGCCGGGAGCGGATTTGAACGTTGCGAAGCAACGGCCCGGAGGGTGGCGGGCAGGACGCCCGCCATAAAC
TGCCAGGCATCAAATTAAGCAGAAGGCCATCCTGACGGATGGCCTTTTTGCGTTTCTACAAACTCTTTTG
TTTATTTTTCTAAATACATTCAAATATGTATCCGCTCATGAGACAATAACCCTGATAAATGCTTCAATAA
TATTGAAAAAGGAAGAGTATGAGTATTCAACATTTCCGTGTCGCCCTTATTCCCTTTTTTGCGGCATTTT
GCCTTCCTGTTTTTGCTCACCCAGAAACGCTGGTGAAAGTAAAAGATGCTGAAGATCAGTTGGGTGCAGC
AAACTATTAACTGGCGAACTACTTACTCTAGCTTCCCGGCAACAATTAATAGACTGGATGGAGGCGGATA
AAGTTGCAGGACCACTTCTGCGCTCGGCCCTTCCGGCTGGCTGGTTTATTGCTGATAAATCTGGAGCCGG
TGAGCGTGGGTCTCGCGGTATCATTGCAGCACTGGGGCCAGATGGTAAGCCCTCCCGTATCGTAGTTATC
TACACGACGGGGAGTCAGGCAACTATGGATGAACGAAATAGACAGATCGCTGAGATAGGTGCCTCACTGA
TTAAGCATTGGTAACTGTCAGACCAAGTTTACTCATATATACTTTAGATTGATT
[125 nt withheld, positions 1805-1929]
C
[141 nt withheld, positions 1931-2071]
CCTTTGACGTTGGAGTCCACGTTCTTT
[37 nt withheld, positions 2099-2135]
ACCCTATCTCGGGCTATTCTTTTGATTTATAAGGGATTTTGCCGATTTCGGCCTATTGGTTAAAAAATGA
GCTGATTTAACAAAAATTTAACGCGAATTTTAACAAAATATTAACGTTTACAATTTAAAAGGATCTAGGT
GAAGATCCTTTTTGATAATCTCATGACCAAAATCCCTTAACGTGAGTTTTCGTTCCACTGAGCGTCAGAC
CCCGTAGAAAAGATCAAAGGATCTTCTTGAGATCCTTTTTTTCTGCGCGTAATCTGCTGCTTGCAAACAA
AAAAACCACCGCTACCAGCGGTGGTTTGTTTGCCGGATCAAGAGCTACCAACTCTTTTTCCGAAGGTAAC
TGGCTTCAGCAGAGCGCAGATACCAAATACTGTCCTTCTAGTGTAGCCGTAGTTAGGCCACCACTTCAAG
AACTCTGTAGCACCGCCTACATACCTCGCTCTGCTAATCCTGTTACCAGTCAGGCATTTGAGAAGCACAC
GGTCACACTGCTTCCGGTAGTCAATAAACCGGTAAACCAGCAATAGACATAAGCGGCTATTTAACGACCC
TGCCCTGAACCGACGACCGGGTCGAATTTGCTTTCGAATTTCTGCCATTCATCCGCTTATTATCACTTAT
TCAGGCGTAGCAACCAGGCGTTTAAGGGCACCAATAACTGCCTTAAAAAAATTACGCCCCGCCCTGCCAC
TCATCGCAGTACTGTTGTAATTCATTAAGCATTCTGCCGACATGGAAGCCATCACAAACGGCATGATGAA
CCTGAATCGCCAGCGGCATCAGCACCTTGTCGCCTTGCGTATAATATTTGCCCATGGTGAAAACGGGGGC
GAAGAAGTTGTCCATATTGGCCACGTTTAAATCAAAACTGGTGAAACTCACCCAGGGATTGGCTGAGACG
AAAAACATATTCTCAATAAACCCTTTAGGGAAATAGGCCAGGTTTTCACCGTAACACGCCACATCTTGCG
AATATATGTGTAGAAACTGCCGGAAATCGTCGTGGTATTCACTCCAGAGCGATGAAAACGTTTCAGTTTG
CTCATGGAAAACGGTGTAACAAGGGTGAACACTATCCCATATCACCAGCTCACCGTCTTTCATTGCCATA
CGGAATTCCGGATGAGCATTCATCAGGCGGGCAAGAATGTGAATAAAGGCCGGATAAAACTTGTGCTTAT
TTTTCTTTACGGTCTTTAAAAAGGCCGTAATATCCAGCTGAACGGTCTGGTTATAGGTACATTGAGCAAC
TGACTGAAATGCCTCAAAATGTTCTTTACGATGCCATTGGGATATATCAACGGTGGTATATCCAGTGATT
TTTTTCTCCATTTTAGCTTCCTTAGCTCCTGAAAATCTCGATAACTCAAAAAATACGCCCGGTAGTGATC
TTATTTCATTATGGTGAAAGTTGGAACCTCTTACGTGCCGATCAACGTCTCATTTTCGCCAAAAGTTGGC
CCAGGGCTTCCCGGTATCAACAGGGACACCAGGATTTATTTATTCTGCGAAGTGATCTTCCGTCACAGGT
ATTTATTCGGCGCAAAGTGCGTCGGGTGATGCTGCCAACTTACTGATTTAGTGTATGATGGTGTTTTTGA
GGTGCTCCAGTGGCTTCTGTTTCTATCAGCTGTCCCTCCTGTTCAGCTACTGACGGGGTGGTGCGTAACG
GCAAAAGCACCGCCGGACATCAGCGCTAGTAGCGGAGTGTATACTGGCTTACTATGTTGGCACTGATGAG
GGTGTCAGTGAAGTGCTTCATGTGGCAGGAGAAAAAAGGCTGCACCGGTGCGTCAGCAGAATATGTGATA
CAGGATATATTCCGCTTCCTCGCTCACTGACTCGCTACGCTCGGTCGTTCGACTGCGGCGAGCGGAAATG
GCTTACGAACGGGGCGGAGATTTCCTGGAAGATGCCAGGAAGATACTTAACAGGGAAGTGAGAGGGCCGC
GGCAAAGCCGTTTTTCCATAGGCTCCGCCCCCCTGACAAGCATCACGAAATCTGACGCTCAAATCAGTGG
TGGCGAAACCCGACAGGACTATAAAGATACCAGGCGTTTCCCCCTGGCGGCTCCCTCGTGCGCTCTCCTG
TTCCTGCCTTTCGGTTTACCGGTGTCATTCCGCTGTTATGGCCGCGTTTGTCTCATTCCACGCCTGACAC
TCAGTTCCGGGTAGGCAGTTCGCTCCAAGCTGGACTGTATGCACGAACCCCCCGTTCAGTCCGACCGCTG
CGCCTTATCCGGTAACTATCGTCTTGAGTCCAACCCGGAAAGACATGCAAAAGCACCACTGGCAGCAGCC
ACTGGTAATTGATTTAGAGGAGTTAGTCTTGAAGTCATGCGCCGGTTAAGGCTAAACTGAAAGGACAAGT
TTTGGTGACTGCGCTCCTCCAAGCCAGTTACCTCGGTTCAAAGAGTTGGTAGCTCAGAGAACCTTCGAAA
AACCGCCCTGCAAGGCGGTTTTTTCGTTTTCAGAGCAAGAGATTACGCGCAGACCAAAACGATCTCAAGA
AGATCATCTTATTAATCAGATAAAATATTTCTAGGCTCATGAGCCCGAAGTGGCGAGCCCGATCTTCCCC
ATCGGTGATGTCGGCGATATAGGCGCCAGCAACCGCACCTGTGGCGCCGGTGATGCCGGCCACGATGCGT
CCGGCGTAGAGGATCTGCTCATGTTTGACAGCTTATCATCGATTCAGCTTTTCAGCCGCCGCCAGAACGT
CGTCCGGCTGATGCCTAAATAATTCGCCGCTGCTGTTTTATCGCCATTAAATTTCTCCAGTGCCTGTTGT
GGTGTCAGTAAGCGTGGAGCGGGAGTTTTCGCCGACTCGCGCGCCAGTTCCGGCAGTAGCAGCTGCAAAA
ATTGCGGCGTTAAATCCGGCGTCGGTTCCACACTTAAAAATAGCGCCAGTCGCTCCATCATATTGCGCAG
TTCACGAATATTGCCCGGCCAGTCGTAGTGCACCAGCACGGTTTCGCTTGCCTGTAATCCCTGGCGTAAT
GCGGCAGAAAACGGGGTGGAGAGCGCCGCCAGAGACACTTTCAAAAAGCTTTCCGCCAGTGGCAGAATAT
CCGCCACCCGCTCGCGCAGTGGTGGCAATTGCAGACGCAAAATACTCAGCCGATAAAACAGGTCACGGCG
AAACTGCCCTTGCCGCATATCTTCTTCCAGATTGCAGTGAGTGGCGCTAATGACCCGCACATCCACCGGA
ACAGGCTGATGCCCGCCGACGCGGGTGACCTCTTTTTCTTCCAGCACCCGCAGCAGCCGGGTCTGCAACG
GCAGCGGCATTTCGCCAATCTCATCGAGAAACAGCGTACCTCCGTGGGCGATTTCAAACAGCCCGGCGCG
ACCGCCGCGTCGCGAGCCGGTAAACGCCCCTTCCTCATAGCCAAACAGTTCTGCTTCCAGCAGCGATTCG
GCAATCGCCCCGCAGTTGACTGCAACAAACGGATGCGACTTTTTGCCCTGTCGCGCATCGTGGCGGGCAA
AATATTCCCGATGAATCGCCTGGGCCGCCAGCTCTTTGCCCGTCCCCGTTTCCCCCTCAATCAACACCGC
TGCACTGGAGCGGGCATACAGCAAAATAGTCTGCCGTACTTGTTCCATCTGTGGTGATTGACCGAGCATA
TCGCCCAGCACGTAACGAGTTCTCAGGGCGTTGCGGGTGGCATCGTGAGTGTTATGGCGTAACGACATGC
GCGTCATATCCAGCGCATCGCTGAACGCCTGGCGCACGGTGGCGGCGGAATAGATAAAAATTCCGGTCAT
TCCGGCTTCTTCTGCCAGATCGGTAATCAGCCCCGCGCCGACCACCGCTTCGGTGCCGTTAGCTTTTAGC
TCGTTAATCTGCCCGCGTGCGTCTTCTTCGGTAATGTAGCTACGTTGATCGAGGCGCAAATTAAAGGTTT
TTTGAAACGCCACCAGTGCCGGAATAGTTTCCTGATAAGTGACAACGCCGATAGAAGAGGTGAGTTTTCC
GGCTTTTGCCAGTGCCTGTAACACATCGTAGCCGCTCGGTTTAATCAAAATAACTGGCACTGACAGGCGG
CTTTTCAGGTACGCGCCGTTAGATCCAGCGGCGATGATGGCGTCACAGCGTTCGTTTGCCAGTTTCTTGT
GGATGTAGGTCACCGCTTTTTCAAAGCCAAGCTGGATAGGGGTAATGTTCGCCAGGTGATCAAACTCGAG
GCTGATATCGCGAAACAGCTCGAACAGGCGCGTTACAGATACCGTCCAGATAACCGGTTTGTCGTCATTA
AGCCGTGGTGGATGTGCCATAGCGCACCGCAAAGTTAAGAAACCGAATATTGGGTTTAGTCTTGTTTCAT
AATTGTTGCAATGAAACGCGGTGAAACATTGCCTGAAACGTTAACTGAAACGCATATTTGCGGATTAGTT
CATGACTTTATCTCTAACAAATTGAAATTAAACATTTAATTTTATTAAGGCAATTGTGGCACACCCCTTG
CTTTGTCTTTATCAACGCAAATAACAAGTTGATAACAAG
